Addgene plasmid #230493: AiP14490 - pAAV-AiE0675m_3xC3-minBG-SYFP2-WPRE3-BGHpA (Alias: CN4490)
Purpose: AiE0675m_3xC3 is an enhancer sequence, designed to drive AAV-mediated transgene expression in specific populations of brain cells
Depositing lab: Allen Institute for Brain Science & Jonathan Ting. Depositing organization: Allen Institute. Publication: A suite of enhancer AAVs and transgenic mouse lines for genetic access to cortical cell types. Ben-Simon Y, Hooper M, Narayan S, Daigle TL, Dwivedi D, Way SW, Oster A, Stafford DA, Mich JK, Taormina MJ, Martinez RA, Opitz-Araya X, Roth JR, Alexander JR, Allen S, Amster A, Arbuckle J, Ayala A, Baker PM, Bakken TE, Barcelli T, Barta S, Bendrick J, Bertagnolli D, Bielstein C, Bishwakarma P, Bowlus J, Boyer G, Brouner K, Casian B, Casper T, Chakka AB, Chakrabarty R, Chance RK, Chavan S, Clark M, Colbert K, Collman F, Daniel S, Departee M, DiValentin P, Donadio N, Dotson N, Egdorf T, Fliss T, Gabitto M, Garcia J, Gary A, Gasperini M, Gloe J, Goldy J, Gore BB, Graybuck L, Greisman N, Haeseleer F, Halterman C, Haradon Z, Hastings SD, Helback O, Ho W, Hockemeyer D, Huang C, Huff S, Hunker A, Johansen N, Jones D, Juneau Z, Kalmbach B, Kannan M, Khem S, Kussick E, Kutsal R, Larsen R, Lee C, Lee AY, Leibly M, Lenz GH, Li S, Liang E, Lusk N, Madigan Z, Malloy J, Malone J, McCue R, Melchor J, Mollenkopf T, Moosman S, Morin E, Newman D, Ng L, Ngo K, Omstead V, Otto S, Oyama A, Pena N, Pham T, Phillips E, Pom CA, Potekhina L, Ransford S, Ray PL, Rette D, Reynoldson C, Rimorin C, Rocha D, Ruiz A, Sanchez REA, Sawyer L, Sedeno-Cortes A, Sevigny JP, Shapovalova N, Shepard N, Shulga L, Sigler AR, Siverts L, Soliman S, Somasundaram S, Staats B, Stewart K, Szelenyi E, Tieu M, Trader C, Tran A, van Velthoven CTJ, Walker M, Wang Y, Weed N, Wirthlin M, Wood T, Wynalda B, Yao Z, Zhou T, Ariza J, Dee N, Reding M, Ronellenfitch K, Mufti S, Sunkin SM, Smith KA, Esposito L, Waters J, Thyagarajan B, Yao S, Lein ES, Zeng H, Levi BP, Ngai J, Ting JT, Tasic B. Cell. 2025 May 16:S0092-8674(25)00513-6. doi: 10.1016/j.cell.2025.05.002. PubMed 40403729.
Backbone
  Vector backbone: pAAV2
  Vector type: AAV
Growth in bacteria
  Bacterial resistance: Ampicillin, 100 μg/mL
  Growth temperature: 37°C
  Growth strain: NEB Stable
  Copy number: High Copy
Gene/Insert
  Gene/Insert name: SYFP2
  Species: Synthetic
  Promoter: minBG
  Cloning method: Gibson Cloning
Terms and licenses: Academic/Nonprofit Terms; Industry Terms: Not Available to Industry
How to cite: AiP14490 - pAAV-AiE0675m_3xC3-minBG-SYFP2-WPRE3-BGHpA (Alias: CN4490) was a gift from Allen Institute for Brain Science & Jonathan Ting (Addgene plasmid # 230493 ; http://n2t.net/addgene:230493 ; RRID:Addgene_230493)
