[The description below was written by a language model from this plasmid's Addgene catalogue record and pLannotate feature annotations shown in this document.]
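Description:
AiP14490 - pAAV-AiE0675m_3xC3-minBG-SYFP2-WPRE3-BGHpA (alias CN4490) is an AAV transfer plasmid built on a pAAV2 backbone and used to package a recombinant adeno-associated virus genome that reports enhancer activity in the brain. The sequenced plasmid is about 4.5 kb. It is propagated in bacteria through a high-copy ColE1/pUC-type origin, with selection by an ampicillin resistance gene (β-lactamase under its own promoter). The backbone also carries an f1 phage origin and small remnants of the pBR322 bom and rop regions. AAV2 inverted terminal repeats flank the expression cassette and provide the signals for replication and packaging of the vector genome. The annotation finds the downstream ITR intact but only short fragments of the upstream one, which may reflect how hard these repeats are to sequence and annotate rather than a real truncation. The recombination-reduced growth strain listed in the record fits the usual need to keep ITRs stable.

The payload is a single reporter cassette. The enhancer AiE0675m_3xC3 sits upstream of a minimal beta-globin promoter (minBG). The name suggests a concatenated three-copy core of the enhancer, although the record does not spell this out. Neither the enhancer nor the minimal promoter is annotated in the feature table, but both presumably lie in the unannotated stretch between the left ITR and the coding sequence. A minimal promoter of this kind is expected to have little activity alone, so transcription would depend on the enhancer, which is designed to restrict expression to specific brain cell populations; the record does not say which ones. The expressed gene is SYFP2, a rapidly maturing monomeric yellow fluorescent protein. It is followed by WPRE3, a shortened woodchuck post-transcriptional element that boosts expression, and the bovine growth hormone polyadenylation signal. The construct belongs to a suite of enhancer AAVs for genetic access to cortical cell types, where it serves to label and visualise the targeted cells.
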