Features (pLannotate 1.2.2; 14 found; start..end, strand, type, name):
     12..39      +  repeat_region  AAV2 ITR (fragment): inverted terminal repeat of adeno-associated virus serotype 2 inverted
     68..95      +  repeat_region  AAV2 ITR (fragment): inverted terminal repeat of adeno-associated virus serotype 2 inverted
    550..1266    +  CDS            SYFP2: SYFP2 is a basic (constitutively fluorescent) yellow fluorescent protein published in 2006, derived from Aequorea victoria. It is reported to be a very rapidly-maturing monomer with moderate acid sensitivity.
   1306..1463    +  misc_feature   WPRE (fragment): woodchuck hepatitis virus posttranscriptional regulatory element
   1469..1549    +  misc_feature   WPRE (fragment): woodchuck hepatitis virus posttranscriptional regulatory element
   1566..1677    +  polyA_signal   bGH poly(A) signal: bovine growth hormone polyadenylation signal
   1795..1935    +  repeat_region  AAV2 ITR: inverted terminal repeat of adeno-associated virus serotype 2 inverted
   1940..1991    -  misc_feature   bom (fragment): basis of mobility region from pBR322
   2010..2465    +  rep_origin     f1 ori (sequence partly withheld): f1 bacteriophage origin of replication; arrow indicates direction of (+) strand synthesis
   2466..2515    -  misc_feature   bom (fragment): basis of mobility region from pBR322
   2617..2652    -  CDS            rop (fragment): Rop protein, which maintains plasmids at low copy number; rop
   2747..2851    +  promoter       AmpR promoter: bla
   2852..3712    +  CDS            AmpR: β-lactamase; bla; confers resistance to ampicillin, carbenicillin, and related antibiotics
   3883..4471    +  rep_origin     ori: high-copy-number ColE1/pMB1/pBR322/pUC origin of replication
>Addgene plasmid #230493 | AiP14490 - pAAV-AiE0675m_3xC3-minBG-SYFP2-WPRE3-BGHpA (Alias: CN4490) | addgene full sequence | sequence record 470873 | Addgene NGS Result
CCTGCAGGCAGCTGCGCGCTCGCTCGCTCACTGAGGCCGCCCGGGCGTCGGGCGACCTTTGGTCGCCCGG
CCTCAGTGAGCGAGCGAGCGCGCAGAGAGGGAGTGGCCAACTCCATCACTAGGGGTTCCTGCGGCCGCAC
GCGTGGATACGCCAGGCCTCCAGCACCAGAATAAGACAGCCAAGGCCTCCAGCCTTGTACACTGAAGCAG
CTCCTTTCCTCTCTAGAACAAAGCTAGCCATTCCTGGGATACGCCAGGCCTCCAGCACCAGAATAAGACA
GCCAAGGCCTCCAGCCTTGTACACTGAAGCAGCTCCTTTCCTCTCTAGAACAAAGCTAGCCATTCCTGGG
ATACGCCAGGCCTCCAGCACCAGAATAAGACAGCCAAGGCCTCCAGCCTTGTACACTGAAGCAGCTCCTT
TCCTCTCTAGAACAAAGCTAGCCATTCCTGGAGCTCGGGCTGGGCATAAAAGTCAGGGCAGAGCCATCTA
TTGCTTACATTTGCTTCTGGGATCCAGATCTTTCGAAGCTAGCGCTACCGGTCGCCACCATGGTGAGCAA
GGGCGAGGAGCTGTTCACCGGGGTGGTGCCCATCCTGGTCGAGCTGGACGGCGACGTAAACGGCCACAAG
TTCAGCGTGTCCGGCGAGGGCGAGGGCGATGCCACCTACGGCAAGCTGACCCTGAAGCTGATCTGCACCA
CCGGCAAGCTGCCCGTGCCCTGGCCCACCCTCGTGACCACCCTGGGCTACGGCGTGCAGTGCTTCGCCCG
CTACCCCGACCACATGAAGCAGCACGACTTCTTCAAGTCCGCCATGCCCGAAGGCTACGTCCAGGAGCGC
ACCATCTTCTTCAAGGACGACGGCAACTACAAGACCCGCGCCGAGGTGAAGTTCGAGGGCGACACCCTGG
TGAACCGCATCGAGCTGAAGGGCATCGACTTCAAGGAGGACGGCAACATCCTGGGGCACAAGCTGGAGTA
CAACTACAACAGCCACAACGTCTATATCACCGCCGACAAGCAGAAGAACGGCATCAAGGCCAACTTCAAG
ATCCGCCACAACATCGAGGACGGCGGCGTGCAGCTCGCCGACCACTACCAGCAGAACACCCCCATCGGCG
ACGGCCCCGTGCTGCTGCCCGACAACCACTACCTGAGCTACCAGTCCAAGCTGAGCAAAGACCCCAACGA
GAAGCGCGATCACATGGTCCTGCTGGAGTTCGTGACCGCCGCCGGGATCACTCTCGGCATGGACGAGCTG
TACAAGTAAGTCGACGGCGCGCCGCGGCCGCGAATTCGATATCATAATCAACCTCTGGATTACAAAATTT
GTGAAAGATTGACTGGTATTCTTAACTATGTTGCTCCTTTTACGCTATGTGGATACGCTGCTTTAATGCC
TTTGTATCATGCTATTGCTTCCCGTATGGCTTTCATTTTCTCCTCCTTGTATAAATCCTGGTTAGTTCTT
GCCACGGCGGAACTCATCGCCGCCTGCCTTGCCCGCTGCTGGACAGGGGCTCGGCTGTTGGGCACTGACA
ATTCCGTGGCTCGAGAGATCTTCGACTGTGCCTTCTAGTTGCCAGCCATCTGTTGTTTGCCCCTCCCCCG
TGCCTTCCTTGACCCTGGAAGGTGCCACTCCCACTGTCCTTTCCTAATAAAATGAGGAAATTGCATCGCA
TTGTCTGAGTAGGTGTCATTCTATTCTGGGGGGTGGGGTGGGGCAGGACAGCAAGGGGGAGGATTGGGAA
GACAATAGCAGGCATGAGATCTCACGTGCGGACCGAGCGGCCGCAGGAACCCCTAGTGATGGAGTTGGCC
ACTCCCTCTCTGCGCGCTCGCTCGCTCACTGAGGCCGGGCGACCAAAGGTCGCCCGACGCCCGGGCTTTG
CCCGGGCGGCCTCAGTGAGCGAGCGAGCGCGCAGCTGCCTGCAGGGGCGCCTGATGCGGTATTTTCTCCT
TACGCATCTGTGCGGTATTTCACACCGCATA
[95 nt withheld, positions 1992-2086]
T
[46 nt withheld, positions 2088-2133]
C
[141 nt withheld, positions 2135-2275]
CCTTTGACGTTGGAGTCCACGTTCTTT
[37 nt withheld, positions 2303-2339]
ACTCTATCTCGGGCTATTCTTTTGATTTATAAGGGATTTTGCCGATTTCGGTCTATTGGTTAAAAAATGA
GCTGATTTAACAAAAATTTAACGCGAATTTTAACAAAATATTAACGTTTACAATTTTATGGTGCACTCTC
AGTACAATCTGCTCTGATGCCGCATAGTTAAGCCAGCCCCGACACCCGCCAACACCCGCTGACGCGCCCT
GACGGGCTTGTCTGCTCCCGGCATCCGCTTACAGACAAGCTGTGACCGTCTCCGGGAGCTGCATGTGTCA
GAGGTTTTCACCGTCATCACCGAAACGCGCGAGACGAAAGGGCCTCGTGATACGCCTATTTTTATAGGTT
AATGTCATGATAATAATGGTTTCTTAGACGTCAGGTGGCACTTTTCGGGGAAATGTGCGCGGAACCCCTA
TTTGTTTATTTTTCTAAATACATTCAAATATGTATCCGCTCATGAGACAATAACCCTGATAAATGCTTCA
ATAATATTGAAAAAGGAAGAGTATGAGTATTCAACATTTCCGTGTCGCCCTTATTCCCTTTTTTGCGGCA
TTTTGCCTTCCTGTTTTTGCTCACCCAGAAACGCTGGTGAAAGTAAAAGATGCTGAAGATCAGTTGGGTG
CACGAGTGGGTTACATCGAACTGGATCTCAACAGCGGTAAGATCCTTGAGAGTTTTCGCCCCGAAGAACG
TTTTCCAATGATGAGCACTTTTAAAGTTCTGCTATGTGGCGCGGTATTATCCCGTATTGACGCCGGGCAA
GAGCAACTCGGTCGCCGCATACACTATTCTCAGAATGACTTGGTTGAGTACTCACCAGTCACAGAAAAGC
ATCTTACGGATGGCATGACAGTAAGAGAATTATGCAGTGCTGCCATAACCATGAGTGATAACACTGCGGC
CAACTTACTTCTGACAACGATCGGAGGACCGAAGGAGCTAACCGCTTTTTTGCACAACATGGGGGATCAT
GTAACTCGCCTTGATCGTTGGGAACCGGAGCTGAATGAAGCCATACCAAACGACGAGCGTGACACCACGA
TGCCTGTAGCAATGGCAACAACGTTGCGCAAACTATTAACTGGCGAACTACTTACTCTAGCTTCCCGGCA
ACAATTAATAGACTGGATGGAGGCGGATAAAGTTGCAGGACCACTTCTGCGCTCGGCCCTTCCGGCTGGC
TGGTTTATTGCTGATAAATCTGGAGCCGGTGAGCGTGGGTCTCGCGGTATCATTGCAGCACTGGGGCCAG
ATGGTAAGCCCTCCCGTATCGTAGTTATCTACACGACGGGGAGTCAGGCAACTATGGATGAACGAAATAG
ACAGATCGCTGAGATAGGTGCCTCACTGATTAAGCATTGGTAACTGTCAGACCAAGTTTACTCATATATA
CTTTAGATTGATTTAAAACTTCATTTTTAATTTAAAAGGATCTAGGTGAAGATCCTTTTTGATAATCTCA
TGACCAAAATCCCTTAACGTGAGTTTTCGTTCCACTGAGCGTCAGACCCCGTAGAAAAGATCAAAGGATC
TTCTTGAGATCCTTTTTTTCTGCGCGTAATCTGCTGCTTGCAAACAAAAAAACCACCGCTACCAGCGGTG
GTTTGTTTGCCGGATCAAGAGCTACCAACTCTTTTTCCGAAGGTAACTGGCTTCAGCAGAGCGCAGATAC
CAAATACTGTTCTTCTAGTGTAGCCGTAGTTAGGCCACCACTTCAAGAACTCTGTAGCACCGCCTACATA
CCTCGCTCTGCTAATCCTGTTACCAGTGGCTGCTGCCAGTGGCGATAAGTCGTGTCTTACCGGGTTGGAC
TCAAGACGATAGTTACCGGATAAGGCGCAGCGGTCGGGCTGAACGGGGGGTTCGTGCACACAGCCCAGCT
TGGAGCGAACGACCTACACCGAACTGAGATACCTACAGCGTGAGCTATGAGAAAGCGCCACGCTTCCCGA
AGGGAGAAAGGCGGACAGGTATCCGGTAAGCGGCAGGGTCGGAACAGGAGAGCGCACGAGGGAGCTTCCA
GGGGGAAACGCCTGGTATCTTTATAGTCCTGTCGGGTTTCGCCACCTCTGACTTGAGCGTCGATTTTTGT
GATGCTCGTCAGGGGGGCGGAGCCTATGGAAAAACGCCAGCAACGCGGCCTTTTTACGGTTCCTGGCCTT
TTGCTGGCCTTTTGCTCACATGT
